Addgene plasmid #68458: TOPO HRE
Purpose: TOPO construct expressing HRE for generation of GMAP-compatible promoter
Depositing lab: Tyler Jacks. Depositing organization: Massachusetts Institute of Technology. Publication: A Modular Assembly Platform for Rapid Generation of DNA Constructs. Akama-Garren EH, Joshi NS, Tammela T, Chang GP, Wagner BL, Lee DY, Rideout Iii WM, Papagiannakopoulos T, Xue W, Jacks T. Sci Rep. 2016 Feb 18;6:16836. doi: 10.1038/srep16836. PubMed 26887506.
Backbone
  Vector backbone: TOPO 1-4
  Backbone size w/o insert (bp): 3519
  Vector type: Bacterial Expression ; GMAP
Growth in bacteria
  Bacterial resistance: Kanamycin, 50 μg/mL
  Growth temperature: 37°C
  Growth strain: Stbl3
  Copy number: Unknown
Gene/Insert
  Gene/Insert name: Hypoxia Response Element (alt name: HRE)
  Insert size (bp): 94
  Promoter: Plac
  Cloning method: Gibson Cloning
  Sequencing primers: 5′ GATCAGTGTGAGGGAGTGTAAAGCTGGTTT; 3′ CCGCTTAAGCTGTAGCGCTAATGTCGGGTC
Terms and licenses: Academic/Nonprofit Terms; Industry Terms: Not Available to Industry
How to cite: TOPO HRE was a gift from Tyler Jacks (Addgene plasmid # 68458 ; http://n2t.net/addgene:68458 ; RRID:Addgene_68458)
