[The description below was written by a language model from this plasmid's Addgene catalogue record and pLannotate feature annotations shown in this document.]
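Description:
TOPO HRE is a small bacterial cloning plasmid (about 3.7 kb in the deposited full sequence) that serves as a part-donor for the GMAP modular assembly platform. It holds a 94 bp hypoxia response element (HRE) intended for building GMAP-compatible promoters. The backbone is recorded as "TOPO 1-4", a TOPO-type cloning vector of roughly 3.5 kb into which the insert was placed by Gibson assembly. It is maintained in E. coli through a high-copy ColE1/pUC-type origin and selected with kanamycin via the Tn5-derived NeoR/KanR aminoglycoside phosphotransferase gene. A bleomycin/Zeocin resistance gene (Sh ble) downstream of an AmpR promoter fragment is also annotated, although the catalogue lists only kanamycin.

The cloning region has the usual architecture of this vector family: a CAP binding site, lac promoter and lac operator upstream of SP6 and T7 phage promoters that flank the insertion site. These are followed by fragments of lacZα and the ccdB gyrase toxin, remnants of the backbone's selection cassette against empty vector. The feature table does not label an HRE as such. Instead, three short, closely spaced matches to the mouse PGK promoter appear in reverse orientation between the SP6 and T7 sites. This position is consistent with the insert being a set of tandem repeats of a hypoxia-responsive motif resembling PGK promoter sequence, though the record does not say so explicitly. Although the catalogue lists Plac as the promoter and the vector type as bacterial expression, the HRE is a cis-regulatory DNA element rather than a coding sequence. The plasmid therefore functions as a sequence-verified template or storage clone from which the HRE module can be taken for assembly into hypoxia-inducible promoter constructs.
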