Features (pLannotate 1.2.2; 17 found; start..end, strand, type, name):
      2..94      +  CDS            lacI (fragment): lac repressor; lacI; The lac repressor binds to the lac operator to inhibit transcription in E. coli. This inhibition can be relieved by adding lactose or isopropyl-β-D-thiogalactopyranoside (IPTG).
    107..128     +  protein_bind   CAP binding site: CAP binding activates transcription in the presence of cAMP. E. coli catabolite activator protein
    143..173     +  promoter       lac promoter: promoter for the E. coli lac operon
    181..197     +  protein_bind   lac operator: The lac repressor binds to the lac operator to inhibit transcription in E. coli. This inhibition can be relieved by adding lactose or isopropyl-β-D-thiogalactopyranoside (IPTG). lac repressor encoded by lacI
    239..257     +  promoter       SP6 promoter: promoter for bacteriophage SP6 RNA polymerase
    338..355     -  promoter       PGK promoter (fragment): mouse phosphoglycerate kinase 1 promoter
    361..379     -  promoter       PGK promoter (fragment): mouse phosphoglycerate kinase 1 promoter
    385..410     -  promoter       PGK promoter (fragment): mouse phosphoglycerate kinase 1 promoter
    543..561     -  promoter       T7 promoter: promoter for bacteriophage T7 RNA polymerase
    564..711     +  CDS            lacZα (fragment): LacZα fragment of β-galactosidase; lacZ fragment
    721..1024    +  CDS            ccdB (fragment): CcdB, a bacterial toxin that poisons DNA gyrase; ccdB; Plasmids containing the ccdB gene cannot be propagated in standard E. coli strains.
   1072..1341    +  CDS            tnpA (fragment): TN5P_ECOLX - Also known as tnp. Experimental evidence at protein level: Swiss-Prot protein existence level 1. Mediates transposition of transposon Tn5 by a 'cut and paste' mechanism. First, the monomeric transposase binds the 19 bp inverted DNA repeats flanking the transposon. Then, dimerization of the DNA- bound transposase creates a synaptic DNA complex. After nicking of the first DNA strand, excision of the transposon proceeds through a series of intermediates. The transposase then mediates the insertion of the transposon at a new site by strand transfer. The activity of the wild- type tran
   1373..2167    +  CDS            NeoR/KanR: aminoglycoside phosphotransferase from Tn5; aph(3')-II (or nptII); confers resistance to neomycin, kanamycin, and G418 (Geneticin®)
   2188..2239    -  misc_feature   bom (fragment): basis of mobility region from pBR322
   2266..2354    +  promoter       AmpR promoter (fragment): bla
   2374..2748    +  CDS            BleoR: antibiotic-binding protein; Sh ble from Streptoalloteichus hindustanus; confers resistance to bleomycin, phleomycin, and Zeocin™
   2886..3474    +  rep_origin     ori: high-copy-number ColE1/pMB1/pBR322/pUC origin of replication
>Addgene plasmid #68458 | TOPO HRE | depositor full sequence | sequence record 128100 | Full plasmid sequence
AGCGCCCAATACGCAAACCGCCTCTCCCCGCGCGTTGGCCGATTCATTAATGCAGCTGGCACGACAGGTT
TCCCGACTGGAAAGCGGGCAGTGAGCGCAACGCAATTAATGTGAGTTAGCTCACTCATTAGGCACCCCAG
GCTTTACACTTTATGCTTCCGGCTCGTATGTTGTGTGGAATTGTGAGCGGATAACAATTTCACACAGGAA
ACAGCTATGACCATGATTACGCCAAGCTATTTAGGTGACACTATAGAATACTCAAGCTATGCATCAAGCT
TGGTACCGAGCTCGGATCAGTGTGAGGGAGTGTAAAGCTGGTTTAGGTACCGAGCTCTGTCACGTCCTGC
ACGACTCTAGTTGTCACGTCCTGCACGACTCTAGTTGTCACGTCCTGCACGACGCTAGCTCGAGATCCGA
CCCGACATTAGCGCTACAGCTTAAGCGGGATCCACTAGTAACGGCCGCCAGTGTGCTGGAATTCTGCAGA
TATCCATCACACTGGCGGCCGCTCGAGCATGCATCTAGAGGGCCCAATTCGCCCTATAGTGAGTCGTATT
ACAATTCACTGGCCGTCGTTTTACAACGTCGTGACTGGGAAAACCCTGGCGTTACCCAACTTAATCGCCT
TGCAGCACATCCCCCTTTCGCCAGCTGGCGTAATAGCGAAGAGGCCCGCACCGATCGCCCTTCCCAACAG
TTGCGCAGCCTATACGTACGGCAGTTTAAGGTTTACACCTATAAAAGAGAGAGCCGTTATCGTCTGTTTG
TGGATGTACAGAGTGATATTATTGACACGCCGGGGCGACGGATGGTGATCCCCCTGGCCAGTGCACGTCT
GCTGTCAGATAAAGTCTCCCGTGAACTTTACCCGGTGGTGCATATCGGGGATGAAAGCTGGCGCATGATG
ACCACCGATATGGCCAGTGTGCCGGTCTCCGTTATCGGGGAAGAAGTGGCTGATCTCAGCCACCGCGAAA
ATGACATCAAAAACGCCATTAACCTGATGTTCTGGGGAATATAAATGTCAGGCATGAGATTATCAAAAAG
GATCTTCACCTAGATCCTTTTCACGTAGAAAGCCAGTCCGCAGAAACGGTGCTGACCCCGGATGAATGTC
AGCTACTGGGCTATCTGGACAAGGGAAAACGCAAGCGCAAAGAGAAAGCAGGTAGCTTGCAGTGGGCTTA
CATGGCGATAGCTAGACTGGGCGGTTTTATGGACAGCAAGCGAACCGGAATTGCCAGCTGGGGCGCCCTC
TGGTAAGGTTGGGAAGCCCTGCAAAGTAAACTGGATGGCTTTCTTGCCGCCAAGGATCTGATGGCGCAGG
GGATCAAGCTCTGATCAAGAGACAGGATGAGGATCGTTTCGCATGATTGAACAAGATGGATTGCACGCAG
GTTCTCCGGCCGCTTGGGTGGAGAGGCTATTCGGCTATGACTGGGCACAACAGACAATCGGCTGCTCTGA
TGCCGCCGTGTTCCGGCTGTCAGCGCAGGGGCGCCCGGTTCTTTTTGTCAAGACCGACCTGTCCGGTGCC
CTGAATGAACTGCAAGACGAGGCAGCGCGGCTATCGTGGCTGGCCACGACGGGCGTTCCTTGCGCAGCTG
TGCTCGACGTTGTCACTGAAGCGGGAAGGGACTGGCTGCTATTGGGCGAAGTGCCGGGGCAGGATCTCCT
GTCATCTCACCTTGCTCCTGCCGAGAAAGTATCCATCATGGCTGATGCAATGCGGCGGCTGCATACGCTT
GATCCGGCTACCTGCCCATTCGACCACCAAGCGAAACATCGCATCGAGCGAGCACGTACTCGGATGGAAG
CCGGTCTTGTCGATCAGGATGATCTGGACGAAGAGCATCAGGGGCTCGCGCCAGCCGAACTGTTCGCCAG
GCTCAAGGCGAGCATGCCCGACGGCGAGGATCTCGTCGTGACCCATGGCGATGCCTGCTTGCCGAATATC
ATGGTGGAAAATGGCCGCTTTTCTGGATTCATCGACTGTGGCCGGCTGGGTGTGGCGGACCGCTATCAGG
ACATAGCGTTGGCTACCCGTGATATTGCTGAAGAGCTTGGCGGCGAATGGGCTGACCGCTTCCTCGTGCT
TTACGGTATCGCCGCTCCCGATTCGCAGCGCATCGCCTTCTATCGCCTTCTTGACGAGTTCTTCTGAATT
ATTAACGCTTACAATTTCCTGATGCGGTATTTTCTCCTTACGCATCTGTGCGGTATTTCACACCGCATAC
AGGTGGCACTTTTCGGGGAAATGTGCGCGGAACCCCTATTTGTTTATTTTTCTAAATACATTCAAATATG
TATCCGCTCATGAGACAATAACCCTGATAAATGCTTCAATAATAGCACGTGAGGAGGGCCACCATGGCCA
AGTTGACCAGTGCCGTTCCGGTGCTCACCGCGCGCGACGTCGCCGGAGCGGTCGAGTTCTGGACCGACCG
GCTCGGGTTCTCCCGGGACTTCGTGGAGGACGACTTCGCCGGTGTGGTCCGGGACGACGTGACCCTGTTC
ATCAGCGCGGTCCAGGACCAGGTGGTGCCGGACAACACCCTGGCCTGGGTGTGGGTGCGCGGCCTGGACG
AGCTGTACGCCGAGTGGTCGGAGGTCGTGTCCACGAACTTCCGGGACGCCTCCGGGCCGGCCATGACCGA
GATCGGCGAGCAGCCGTGGGGGCGGGAGTTCGCCCTGCGCGACCCGGCCGGCAACTGCGTGCACTTCGTG
GCCGAGGAGCAGGACTGACACGTGCTAAAACTTCATTTTTAATTTAAAAGGATCTAGGTGAAGATCCTTT
TTGATAATCTCATGACCAAAATCCCTTAACGTGAGTTTTCGTTCCACTGAGCGTCAGACCCCGTAGAAAA
GATCAAAGGATCTTCTTGAGATCCTTTTTTTCTGCGCGTAATCTGCTGCTTGCAAACAAAAAAACCACCG
CTACCAGCGGTGGTTTGTTTGCCGGATCAAGAGCTACCAACTCTTTTTCCGAAGGTAACTGGCTTCAGCA
GAGCGCAGATACCAAATACTGTCCTTCTAGTGTAGCCGTAGTTAGGCCACCACTTCAAGAACTCTGTAGC
ACCGCCTACATACCTCGCTCTGCTAATCCTGTTACCAGTGGCTGCTGCCAGTGGCGATAAGTCGTGTCTT
ACCGGGTTGGACTCAAGACGATAGTTACCGGATAAGGCGCAGCGGTCGGGCTGAACGGGGGGTTCGTGCA
CACAGCCCAGCTTGGAGCGAACGACCTACACCGAACTGAGATACCTACAGCGTGAGCTATGAGAAAGCGC
CACGCTTCCCGAAGGGAGAAAGGCGGACAGGTATCCGGTAAGCGGCAGGGTCGGAACAGGAGAGCGCACG
AGGGAGCTTCCAGGGGGAAACGCCTGGTATCTTTATAGTCCTGTCGGGTTTCGCCACCTCTGACTTGAGC
GTCGATTTTTGTGATGCTCGTCAGGGGGGCGGAGCCTATGGAAAAACGCCAGCAACGCGGCCTTTTTACG
GTTCCTGGCCTTTTGCTGGCCTTTTGCTCACATGTTCTTTCCTGCGTTATCCCCTGATTCTGTGGATAAC
CGTATTACCGCCTTTGAGTGAGCTGATACCGCTCGCCGCAGCCGAACGACCGAGCGCAGCGAGTCAGTGA
GCGAGGAAGCGGAAG
