>Addgene plasmid #68458 | TOPO HRE | addgene partial sequence | sequence record 123281 | pBR322ori-F 5'-GGGAAACGCCTGGTATCTTT-3'
TCTGACTTGAGCGTCGATTTTTGTGATGCTCGTCAGGGGGGCGGAGCCTATGGAAAAACGCCAGCAACGC
GGCCTTTTTACGGTTCCTGGCCTTTTGCTGGCCTTTTGCTCACATGTTCTTTCCTGCGTTATCCCCTGAT
TCTGTGGATAACCGTATTACCGCCTTTGAGTGAGCTGATACCGCTCGCCGCAGCCGAACGACCGAGCGCA
GCGAGTCAGTGAGCGAGGAAGCGGAAGAGCGCCCAATACGCAAACCGCCTCTCCCCGCGCGTTGGCCGAT
TCATTAATGCAGCTGGCACGACAGGTTTCCCGACTGGAAAGCGGGCAGTGAGCGCAACGCAATTAATGTG
AGTTAGCTCACTCATTAGGCACCCCAGGCTTTACACTTTATGCTTCCGGCTCGTATGTTGTGTGGAATTG
TGAGCGGATAACAATTTCACACAGGAAACAGCTATGACCATGATTACGCCAAGCTATTTAGGTGACACTA
TAGAATACTCAAGCTATGCATCAAGCTTGGTACCGAGCTCGGATCAGTGTGAGGGAGTGTAAAGCTGGTT
TAGGTACCGAGCTCTGTCACGTCCTGCACGACTCTAGTTGTCACGTCCTGCACGACTCTAGTTGTCACGT
CCTGCACGACGCTAGCTCGAGATCCGACCCGACATTAGCGCTACAGCTTAAGCGGGATCCACTAGTAACG
GCCGCCAGTGTGCTGGAATTCTGCAGATATCCATCACACTGGCGGCCGCTCGAGCATGCATCT
