>Addgene plasmid #68458 | TOPO HRE | addgene partial sequence | sequence record 123282 | Neo-R 5'-GCCCAGTCATAGCCGAATAG-3'
ACCTGCGTGCAATCCATCTTGTTCAATCATGCGAAACGATCCTCATCCTGTCTCTTGATCAGAGCTTGAT
CCCCTGCGCCATCAGATCCTTGGCGGCAAGAAAGCCATCCAGTTTACTTTGCAGGGCTTCCCAACCTTAC
CAGAGGGCGCCCCAGCTGGCAATTCCGGTTCGCTTGCTGTCCATAAAACCGCCCAGTCTAGCTATCGCCA
TGTAAGCCCACTGCAAGCTACCTGCTTTCTCTTTGCGCTTGCGTTTTCCCTTGTCCAGATAGCCCAGTAG
CTGACATTCATCCGGGGTCAGCACCGTTTCTGCGGACTGGCTTTCTACGTGAAAAGGATCTAGGTGAAGA
TCCTTTTTGATAATCTCATGCCTGACATTTATATTCCCCAGAACATCAGGTTAATGGCGTTTTTGATGTC
ATTTTCGCGGTGGCTGAGATCAGCCACTTCTTCCCCGATAACGGAGACCGGCACACTGGCCATATCGGTG
GTCATCATGCGCCAGCTTTCATCCCCGATATGCACCACCGGGTAAAGTTCACGGGAGACTTTATCTGACA
GCAGACGTGCACTGGCCAGGGGGATCACCATCCGTCGCCCCGGCGTGTCAATAATATCACTCTGTACATC
CACAAACAGACGATAACGGCTCTCTCTTTTATAGGTGTAAACCTTAAACTGCCGTACGTATAGGCTGCGC
AACTGTTGGGAAGGGCGATCGGTGCGGGCCTCTTCGCTATTACGCCAGCTGGCGAAAGGGGGATGTGCTG
CAAGGCGATTAAGTTGGGTAACGCCAGGGTTTTCCCAGTCACGACGTTGTAAAACGACGGCCAGTGAATT
GTAATACGACTCACTATAGGGCGAATTGGGCCCTCTAGATGCATGCTCGAGCGGCCGCCAGTGTGATGGA
TATCTGCAGAATTCCAGCACACTGGCGGCCGTTACTAGTGGATCCCGCTTAAGCTGTAGCGCTAATGTCG
GGTCGGATCTCGAGCTA
